Addgene plasmid #218663: GOLIM4 g2 LentiCRISPRv2-mCherry
Purpose: Knockout vector for human GOLIM4 (GPP130/GOLPH4)
Depositing lab: Wade Harper. Depositing organization: Harvard Medical School. Publication: Spatiotemporal proteomic profiling of cellular responses to NLRP3 agonists. Hollingsworth LR, Veeraraghavan P, Paulo JA, Harper JW. bioRxiv 2024.04.19.590338 10.1101/2024.04.19.590338.
Backbone
  Vector backbone: LentiCRISPRv2-mCherry (Addgene Plasmid #99154)
  Vector type: Mammalian Expression, Lentiviral, CRISPR
  Selectable markers: mCherry
Growth in bacteria
  Bacterial resistance: Ampicillin, 100 μg/mL
  Growth temperature: 30°C
  Growth strain: NEB Stable
  Copy number: High Copy
Gene/Insert
  Gene/Insert name: GOLIM4 (alt name: GPP130/GOLPH4)
  gRNA/shRNA sequence: TATGGATAATGATATCGTTC
  Species: H. sapiens (human)
  Entrez Gene: GOLIM4 (a.k.a. GIMPC, GOLPH4, GPP130, P138)
  Cloning method: Unknown
  Sequencing primers: 5′ hU6-F (5'-GAGGGCCTATTTCCCATGATT-3')
Terms and licenses: Academic/Nonprofit Terms; Industry Terms: Not Available to Industry
Depositor comments: Additional data, code, and other details related to this work (Hollingsworth et al. 2024) are available at https://harperlab.pubpub.org/pub/nlrp3/.
How to cite: GOLIM4 g2 LentiCRISPRv2-mCherry was a gift from Wade Harper (Addgene plasmid # 218663 ; http://n2t.net/addgene:218663 ; RRID:Addgene_218663)
