[The description below was written by a language model from this plasmid's Addgene catalogue record and pLannotate feature annotations shown in this document.]
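Description:
GOLIM4 g2 LentiCRISPRv2-mCherry is a 13.1 kb all-in-one lentiviral CRISPR plasmid built on the LentiCRISPRv2-mCherry backbone and intended to knock out human GOLIM4 (also known as GPP130 or GOLPH4). In bacteria it is maintained through a high-copy ColE1/pUC-type origin and selected with ampicillin via the β-lactamase gene. An f1 origin is also present. The backbone additionally carries an SV40/EM7-driven BleoR cassette with an SV40 poly(A) signal, located outside the LTRs, so it would not be transferred with the packaged viral genome.

The transfer cassette has a third-generation, self-inactivating layout. A CMV enhancer/promoter is fused to a truncated HIV-1 5' LTR and drives genomic RNA production in packaging cells. It is followed by the Ψ packaging signal with a gag fragment, the RRE for Rev-dependent nuclear export, the cPPT/CTS, and a ΔU3 3' LTR with a downstream bGH poly(A) signal. Within the LTRs, a human U6 Pol III promoter expresses the GOLIM4-targeting spacer (the "g2" guide) joined to the S. pyogenes gRNA scaffold. An EF-1α core promoter drives S. pyogenes Cas9, followed in the same orientation by mCherry, and a WPRE enhances transcript expression. The feature table does not annotate the element linking Cas9 to mCherry, so how the two are co-expressed is not stated.

mCherry is the listed selectable marker, so transduced mammalian cells would be identified or sorted by red fluorescence rather than by drug selection. The plasmid was deposited in connection with a study on proteomic profiling of cellular responses to NLRP3 agonists.
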