Features (pLannotate 1.2.2; 33 found; start..end, strand, type, name):
     31..83      -  misc_feature   bom (fragment): basis of mobility region from pBR322
    238..617     +  enhancer       CMV enhancer: human cytomegalovirus immediate early enhancer
    618..817     +  promoter       CMV promoter: human cytomegalovirus (CMV) immediate early promoter
    835..1015    +  LTR            5' LTR (truncated): truncated 5' long terminal repeat (LTR) from HIV-1
   1062..1187    +  misc_feature   HIV-1 Ψ: packaging signal of human immunodeficiency virus type 1
   1171..1534    +  CDS            HIV-1 gag (fragment): gag protein from human immunodeficiency virus 1; gag
   1680..1913    +  misc_feature   RRE: The Rev response element (RRE) of HIV-1 allows for Rev-dependent mRNA export from the nucleus to the cytoplasm.
   2290..2390    +  CDS            Rev (fragment): human immunodeficiency virus 1 (HIV-1) Rev protein; rev; enhances nuclear export of unspliced and incompletely spliced viral mRNAs
   2440..2557    +  misc_feature   cPPT/CTS: central polypurine tract and central termination sequence of HIV-1
   2608..2848    +  promoter       U6 promoter: RNA polymerase III promoter for human U6 snRNA
   2878..2953    +  misc_RNA       gRNA scaffold: guide RNA scaffold for the Streptococcus pyogenes CRISPR/Cas9 system
   2971..2989    +  CDS            small t antigen (fragment): SV40 (simian virus 40) small t antigen
   3015..3226    +  promoter       EF-1α core promoter: core promoter for human elongation factor EF-1α
   3251..7354    +  CDS            Cas9: Cas9 (Csn1) endonuclease from the Streptococcus pyogenes Type II CRISPR/Cas system generates RNA-guided double strand breaks in DNA
   7492..8199    +  CDS            mCherry: monomeric derivative of DsRed fluorescent protein (Shaner et al., 2004) mammalian codon-optimized
   8216..8804    +  misc_feature   WPRE: woodchuck hepatitis virus posttranscriptional regulatory element
   8855..8874    +  misc_feature   cPPT/CTS (fragment): central polypurine tract and central termination sequence of HIV-1
   8876..9109    +  LTR            3' LTR (ΔU3): self-inactivating 3' long terminal repeat (LTR) from HIV-1
   9141..9365    +  polyA_signal   bGH poly(A) signal: bovine growth hormone polyadenylation signal
   9369..9390    +  promoter       SV40 promoter (fragment): SV40 enhancer and early promoter
   9411..9839    +  rep_origin     f1 ori (sequence partly withheld): f1 bacteriophage origin of replication; arrow indicates direction of (+) strand synthesis
   9853..10182   +  promoter       SV40 promoter: SV40 enhancer and early promoter
  10230..10277   +  promoter       EM7 promoter: synthetic bacterial promoter&nbsp
  10296..10670   +  CDS            BleoR: antibiotic-binding protein; Sh ble from Streptoalloteichus hindustanus; confers resistance to bleomycin, phleomycin, and Zeocin™
  10680..10805   +  CDS            ble (fragment): BLE_KLEPN - Experimental evidence at protein level: Swiss-Prot protein existence level 1. Binding protein with a strong affinity to the bleomycin family of antibiotics. Binds to CL990; an antimitotic-antibiotic compound. From Klebsiella pneumoniae.
  10800..10921   +  polyA_signal   SV40 poly(A) signal: SV40 polyadenylation signal
  10992..11014   -  protein_bind   lac operator (fragment): The lac repressor binds to the lac operator to inhibit transcription in E. coli. This inhibition can be relieved by adding lactose or isopropyl-β-D-thiogalactopyranoside (IPTG). lac repressor encoded by lacI
  11018..11048   -  promoter       lac promoter: promoter for the E. coli lac operon
  11063..11084   -  protein_bind   CAP binding site: CAP binding activates transcription in the presence of cAMP. E. coli catabolite activator protein
  11097..11189   -  CDS            lacI (fragment): lac repressor; lacI; The lac repressor binds to the lac operator to inhibit transcription in E. coli. This inhibition can be relieved by adding lactose or isopropyl-β-D-thiogalactopyranoside (IPTG).
  11372..11960   -  rep_origin     ori: high-copy-number ColE1/pMB1/pBR322/pUC origin of replication
  12131..12991   -  CDS            AmpR: β-lactamase; bla; confers resistance to ampicillin, carbenicillin, and related antibiotics
  12992..13096   -  promoter       AmpR promoter: bla
>Addgene plasmid #218663 | GOLIM4 g2 LentiCRISPRv2-mCherry | addgene full sequence | sequence record 431941 | Addgene NGS Result
GTCGACGGATCGGGAGATCTCCCGATCCCCTATGGTGCACTCTCAGTACAATCTGCTCTGATGCCGCATA
GTTAAGCCAGTATCTGCTCCCTGCTTGTGTGTTGGAGGTCGCTGAGTAGTGCGCGAGCAAAATTTAAGCT
ACAACAAGGCAAGGCTTGACCGACAATTGCATGAAGAATCTGCTTAGGGTTAGGCGTTTTGCGCTGCTTC
GCGATGTACGGGCCAGATATACGCGTTGACATTGATTATTGACTAGTTATTAATAGTAATCAATTACGGG
GTCATTAGTTCATAGCCCATATATGGAGTTCCGCGTTACATAACTTACGGTAAATGGCCCGCCTGGCTGA
CCGCCCAACGACCCCCGCCCATTGACGTCAATAATGACGTATGTTCCCATAGTAACGCCAATAGGGACTT
TCCATTGACGTCAATGGGTGGAGTATTTACGGTAAACTGCCCACTTGGCAGTACATCAAGTGTATCATAT
GCCAAGTACGCCCCCTATTGACGTCAATGACGGTAAATGGCCCGCCTGGCATTATGCCCAGTACATGACC
TTATGGGACTTTCCTACTTGGCAGTACATCTACGTATTAGTCATCGCTATTACCATGGTGATGCGGTTTT
GGCAGTACATCAATGGGCGTGGATAGCGGTTTGACTCACGGGGATTTCCAAGTCTCCACCCCATTGACGT
CAATGGGAGTTTGTTTTGGCACCAAAATCAACGGGACTTTCCAAAATGTCGTAACAACTCCGCCCCATTG
ACGCAAATGGGCGGTAGGCGTGTACGGTGGGAGGTCTATATAAGCAGCGCGTTTTGCCTGTACTGGGTCT
CTCTGGTTAGACCAGATCTGAGCCTGGGAGCTCTCTGGCTAACTAGGGAACCCACTGCTTAAGCCTCAAT
AAAGCTTGCCTTGAGTGCTTCAAGTAGTGTGTGCCCGTCTGTTGTGTGACTCTGGTAACTAGAGATCCCT
CAGACCCTTTTAGTCAGTGTGGAAAATCTCTAGCAGTGGCGCCCGAACAGGGACTTGAAAGCGAAAGGGA
AACCAGAGGAGCTCTCTCGACGCAGGACTCGGCTTGCTGAAGCGCGCACGGCAAGAGGCGAGGGGCGGCG
ACTGGTGAGTACGCCAAAAATTTTGACTAGCGGAGGCTAGAAGGAGAGAGATGGGTGCGAGAGCGTCAGT
ATTAAGCGGGGGAGAATTAGATCGCGATGGGAAAAAATTCGGTTAAGGCCAGGGGGAAAGAAAAAATATA
AATTAAAACATATAGTATGGGCAAGCAGGGAGCTAGAACGATTCGCAGTTAATCCTGGCCTGTTAGAAAC
ATCAGAAGGCTGTAGACAAATACTGGGACAGCTACAACCATCCCTTCAGACAGGATCAGAAGAACTTAGA
TCATTATATAATACAGTAGCAACCCTCTATTGTGTGCATCAAAGGATAGAGATAAAAGACACCAAGGAAG
CTTTAGACAAGATAGAGGAAGAGCAAAACAAAAGTAAGACCACCGCACAGCAAGCGGCCGCTGATCTTCA
GACCTGGAGGAGGAGATATGAGGGACAATTGGAGAAGTGAATTATATAAATATAAAGTAGTAAAAATTGA
ACCATTAGGAGTAGCACCCACCAAGGCAAAGAGAAGAGTGGTGCAGAGAGAAAAAAGAGCAGTGGGAATA
GGAGCTTTGTTCCTTGGGTTCTTGGGAGCAGCAGGAAGCACTATGGGCGCAGCGTCAATGACGCTGACGG
TACAGGCCAGACAATTATTGTCTGGTATAGTGCAGCAGCAGAACAATTTGCTGAGGGCTATTGAGGCGCA
ACAGCATCTGTTGCAACTCACAGTCTGGGGCATCAAGCAGCTCCAGGCAAGAATCCTGGCTGTGGAAAGA
TACCTAAAGGATCAACAGCTCCTGGGGATTTGGGGTTGCTCTGGAAAACTCATTTGCACCACTGCTGTGC
CTTGGAATGCTAGTTGGAGTAATAAATCTCTGGAACAGATTTGGAATCACACGACCTGGATGGAGTGGGA
CAGAGAAATTAACAATTACACAAGCTTAATACACTCCTTAATTGAAGAATCGCAAAACCAGCAAGAAAAG
AATGAACAAGAATTATTGGAATTAGATAAATGGGCAAGTTTGTGGAATTGGTTTAACATAACAAATTGGC
TGTGGTATATAAAATTATTCATAATGATAGTAGGAGGCTTGGTAGGTTTAAGAATAGTTTTTGCTGTACT
TTCTATAGTGAATAGAGTTAGGCAGGGATATTCACCATTATCGTTTCAGACCCACCTCCCAACCCCGAGG
GGACCCGACAGGCCCGAAGGAATAGAAGAAGAAGGTGGAGAGAGAGACAGAGACAGATCCATTCGATTAG
TGAACGGATCGGCACTGCGTGCGCCAATTCTGCAGACAAATGGCAGTATTCATCCACAATTTTAAAAGAA
AAGGGGGGATTGGGGGGTACAGTGCAGGGGAAAGAATAGTAGACATAATAGCAACAGACATACAAACTAA
AGAATTACAAAAACAAATTACAAAAATTCAAAATTTTCGGGTTTATTACAGGGACAGCAGAGATCCAGTT
TGGTTAATTAAGGTACCGAGGGCCTATTTCCCATGATTCCTTCATATTTGCATATACGATACAAGGCTGT
TAGAGAGATAATTAGAATTAATTTGACTGTAAACACAAAGATATTAGTACAAAATACGTGACGTAGAAAG
TAATAATTTCTTGGGTAGTTTGCAGTTTTAAAATTATGTTTTAAAATGGACTATCATATGCTTACCGTAA
CTTGAAAGTATTTCGATTTCTTGGCTTTATATATCTTGTGGAAAGGACGAAACACCGTATGGATAATGAT
ATCGTTCGTTTTAGAGCTAGAAATAGCAAGTTAAAATAAGGCTAGTCCGTTATCAACTTGAAAAAGTGGC
ACCGAGTCGGTGCTTTTTTGAATTCGCTAGCTAGGTCTTGAAAGGAGTGGGAATTGGCTCCGGTGCCCGT
CAGTGGGCAGAGCGCACATCGCCCACAGTCCCCGAGAAGTTGGGGGGAGGGGTCGGCAATTGATCCGGTG
CCTAGAGAAGGTGGCGCGGGGTAAACTGGGAAAGTGATGTCGTGTACTGGCTCCGCCTTTTTCCCGAGGG
TGGGGGAGAACCGTATATAAGTGCAGTAGTCGCCGTGAACGTTCTTTTTCGCAACGGGTTTGCCGCCAGA
ACACAGGACCGGTTCTAGAGCGCTGCCACCATGGACAAGAAGTACAGCATCGGCCTGGACATCGGCACCA
ACTCTGTGGGCTGGGCCGTGATCACCGACGAGTACAAGGTGCCCAGCAAGAAATTCAAGGTGCTGGGCAA
CACCGACCGGCACAGCATCAAGAAGAACCTGATCGGAGCCCTGCTGTTCGACAGCGGCGAAACAGCCGAG
GCCACCCGGCTGAAGAGAACCGCCAGAAGAAGATACACCAGACGGAAGAACCGGATCTGCTATCTGCAAG
AGATCTTCAGCAACGAGATGGCCAAGGTGGACGACAGCTTCTTCCACAGACTGGAAGAGTCCTTCCTGGT
GGAAGAGGATAAGAAGCACGAGCGGCACCCCATCTTCGGCAACATCGTGGACGAGGTGGCCTACCACGAG
AAGTACCCCACCATCTACCACCTGAGAAAGAAACTGGTGGACAGCACCGACAAGGCCGACCTGCGGCTGA
TCTATCTGGCCCTGGCCCACATGATCAAGTTCCGGGGCCACTTCCTGATCGAGGGCGACCTGAACCCCGA
CAACAGCGACGTGGACAAGCTGTTCATCCAGCTGGTGCAGACCTACAACCAGCTGTTCGAGGAAAACCCC
ATCAACGCCAGCGGCGTGGACGCCAAGGCCATCCTGTCTGCCAGACTGAGCAAGAGCAGACGGCTGGAAA
ATCTGATCGCCCAGCTGCCCGGCGAGAAGAAGAATGGCCTGTTCGGAAACCTGATTGCCCTGAGCCTGGG
CCTGACCCCCAACTTCAAGAGCAACTTCGACCTGGCCGAGGATGCCAAACTGCAGCTGAGCAAGGACACC
TACGACGACGACCTGGACAACCTGCTGGCCCAGATCGGCGACCAGTACGCCGACCTGTTTCTGGCCGCCA
AGAACCTGTCCGACGCCATCCTGCTGAGCGACATCCTGAGAGTGAACACCGAGATCACCAAGGCCCCCCT
GAGCGCCTCTATGATCAAGAGATACGACGAGCACCACCAGGACCTGACCCTGCTGAAAGCTCTCGTGCGG
CAGCAGCTGCCTGAGAAGTACAAAGAGATTTTCTTCGACCAGAGCAAGAACGGCTACGCCGGCTACATTG
ACGGCGGAGCCAGCCAGGAAGAGTTCTACAAGTTCATCAAGCCCATCCTGGAAAAGATGGACGGCACCGA
GGAACTGCTCGTGAAGCTGAACAGAGAGGACCTGCTGCGGAAGCAGCGGACCTTCGACAACGGCAGCATC
CCCCACCAGATCCACCTGGGAGAGCTGCACGCCATTCTGCGGCGGCAGGAAGATTTTTACCCATTCCTGA
AGGACAACCGGGAAAAGATCGAGAAGATCCTGACCTTCCGCATCCCCTACTACGTGGGCCCTCTGGCCAG
GGGAAACAGCAGATTCGCCTGGATGACCAGAAAGAGCGAGGAAACCATCACCCCCTGGAACTTCGAGGAA
GTGGTGGACAAGGGCGCTTCCGCCCAGAGCTTCATCGAGCGGATGACCAACTTCGATAAGAACCTGCCCA
ACGAGAAGGTGCTGCCCAAGCACAGCCTGCTGTACGAGTACTTCACCGTGTATAACGAGCTGACCAAAGT
GAAATACGTGACCGAGGGAATGAGAAAGCCCGCCTTCCTGAGCGGCGAGCAGAAAAAGGCCATCGTGGAC
CTGCTGTTCAAGACCAACCGGAAAGTGACCGTGAAGCAGCTGAAAGAGGACTACTTCAAGAAAATCGAGT
GCTTCGACTCCGTGGAAATCTCCGGCGTGGAAGATCGGTTCAACGCCTCCCTGGGCACATACCACGATCT
GCTGAAAATTATCAAGGACAAGGACTTCCTGGACAATGAGGAAAACGAGGACATTCTGGAAGATATCGTG
CTGACCCTGACACTGTTTGAGGACAGAGAGATGATCGAGGAACGGCTGAAAACCTATGCCCACCTGTTCG
ACGACAAAGTGATGAAGCAGCTGAAGCGGCGGAGATACACCGGCTGGGGCAGGCTGAGCCGGAAGCTGAT
CAACGGCATCCGGGACAAGCAGTCCGGCAAGACAATCCTGGATTTCCTGAAGTCCGACGGCTTCGCCAAC
AGAAACTTCATGCAGCTGATCCACGACGACAGCCTGACCTTTAAAGAGGACATCCAGAAAGCCCAGGTGT
CCGGCCAGGGCGATAGCCTGCACGAGCACATTGCCAATCTGGCCGGCAGCCCCGCCATTAAGAAGGGCAT
CCTGCAGACAGTGAAGGTGGTGGACGAGCTCGTGAAAGTGATGGGCCGGCACAAGCCCGAGAACATCGTG
ATCGAAATGGCCAGAGAGAACCAGACCACCCAGAAGGGACAGAAGAACAGCCGCGAGAGAATGAAGCGGA
TCGAAGAGGGCATCAAAGAGCTGGGCAGCCAGATCCTGAAAGAACACCCCGTGGAAAACACCCAGCTGCA
GAACGAGAAGCTGTACCTGTACTACCTGCAGAATGGGCGGGATATGTACGTGGACCAGGAACTGGACATC
AACCGGCTGTCCGACTACGATGTGGACCATATCGTGCCTCAGAGCTTTCTGAAGGACGACTCCATCGACA
ACAAGGTGCTGACCAGAAGCGACAAGAACCGGGGCAAGAGCGACAACGTGCCCTCCGAAGAGGTCGTGAA
GAAGATGAAGAACTACTGGCGGCAGCTGCTGAACGCCAAGCTGATTACCCAGAGAAAGTTCGACAATCTG
ACCAAGGCCGAGAGAGGCGGCCTGAGCGAACTGGATAAGGCCGGCTTCATCAAGAGACAGCTGGTGGAAA
CCCGGCAGATCACAAAGCACGTGGCACAGATCCTGGACTCCCGGATGAACACTAAGTACGACGAGAATGA
CAAGCTGATCCGGGAAGTGAAAGTGATCACCCTGAAGTCCAAGCTGGTGTCCGATTTCCGGAAGGATTTC
CAGTTTTACAAAGTGCGCGAGATCAACAACTACCACCACGCCCACGACGCCTACCTGAACGCCGTCGTGG
GAACCGCCCTGATCAAAAAGTACCCTAAGCTGGAAAGCGAGTTCGTGTACGGCGACTACAAGGTGTACGA
CGTGCGGAAGATGATCGCCAAGAGCGAGCAGGAAATCGGCAAGGCTACCGCCAAGTACTTCTTCTACAGC
AACATCATGAACTTTTTCAAGACCGAGATTACCCTGGCCAACGGCGAGATCCGGAAGCGGCCTCTGATCG
AGACAAACGGCGAAACCGGGGAGATCGTGTGGGATAAGGGCCGGGATTTTGCCACCGTGCGGAAAGTGCT
GAGCATGCCCCAAGTGAATATCGTGAAAAAGACCGAGGTGCAGACAGGCGGCTTCAGCAAAGAGTCTATC
CTGCCCAAGAGGAACAGCGATAAGCTGATCGCCAGAAAGAAGGACTGGGACCCTAAGAAGTACGGCGGCT
TCGACAGCCCCACCGTGGCCTATTCTGTGCTGGTGGTGGCCAAAGTGGAAAAGGGCAAGTCCAAGAAACT
GAAGAGTGTGAAAGAGCTGCTGGGGATCACCATCATGGAAAGAAGCAGCTTCGAGAAGAATCCCATCGAC
TTTCTGGAAGCCAAGGGCTACAAAGAAGTGAAAAAGGACCTGATCATCAAGCTGCCTAAGTACTCCCTGT
TCGAGCTGGAAAACGGCCGGAAGAGAATGCTGGCCTCTGCCGGCGAACTGCAGAAGGGAAACGAACTGGC
CCTGCCCTCCAAATATGTGAACTTCCTGTACCTGGCCAGCCACTATGAGAAGCTGAAGGGCTCCCCCGAG
GATAATGAGCAGAAACAGCTGTTTGTGGAACAGCACAAGCACTACCTGGACGAGATCATCGAGCAGATCA
GCGAGTTCTCCAAGAGAGTGATCCTGGCCGACGCTAATCTGGACAAAGTGCTGTCCGCCTACAACAAGCA
CCGGGATAAGCCCATCAGAGAGCAGGCCGAGAATATCATCCACCTGTTTACCCTGACCAATCTGGGAGCC
CCTGCCGCCTTCAAGTACTTTGACACCACCATCGACCGGAAGAGGTACACCAGCACCAAAGAGGTGCTGG
ACGCCACCCTGATCCACCAGAGCATCACCGGCCTGTACGAGACACGGATCGACCTGTCTCAGCTGGGAGG
CGACAAGCGACCTGCCGCCACAAAGAAGGCTGGACAGGCTAAGAAGAAGAAAGATTACAAAGACGATGAC
GATAAGGGATCCGGCGCAACAAACTTCTCTCTGCTGAAACAAGCCGGAGATGTCGAAGAGAATCCTGGAC
CGGTGAGCAAGGGCGAGGAGGATAACATGGCCATCATCAAGGAGTTCATGCGCTTCAAGGTGCACATGGA
GGGCTCCGTGAACGGCCACGAGTTCGAGATCGAGGGCGAGGGCGAGGGCCGCCCCTACGAGGGCACCCAG
ACCGCCAAGCTGAAGGTGACCAAGGGTGGCCCCCTGCCCTTCGCCTGGGACATCCTGTCCCCTCAGTTCA
TGTACGGCTCCAAGGCCTACGTGAAGCACCCCGCCGACATCCCCGACTACTTGAAGCTGTCCTTCCCCGA
GGGCTTCAAGTGGGAGCGCGTGATGAACTTCGAGGACGGCGGCGTGGTGACCGTGACCCAGGACTCCTCC
CTGCAGGACGGCGAGTTCATCTACAAGGTGAAGCTGCGCGGCACCAACTTCCCCTCCGACGGCCCCGTAA
TGCAGAAGAAGACCATGGGCTGGGAGGCCTCCTCCGAGCGGATGTACCCCGAGGACGGCGCCCTGAAGGG
CGAGATCAAGCAGAGGCTGAAGCTGAAGGACGGCGGCCACTACGACGCTGAGGTCAAGACCACCTACAAG
GCCAAGAAGCCCGTGCAGCTGCCCGGCGCCTACAACGTCAACATCAAGTTGGACATCACCTCCCACAACG
AGGACTACACCATCGTGGAACAGTACGAACGCGCCGAGGGCCGCCACTCCACCGGCGGCATGGACGAGCT
GTACAAGTAAACGCGTTAAGTCGACAATCAACCTCTGGATTACAAAATTTGTGAAAGATTGACTGGTATT
CTTAACTATGTTGCTCCTTTTACGCTATGTGGATACGCTGCTTTAATGCCTTTGTATCATGCTATTGCTT
CCCGTATGGCTTTCATTTTCTCCTCCTTGTATAAATCCTGGTTGCTGTCTCTTTATGAGGAGTTGTGGCC
CGTTGTCAGGCAACGTGGCGTGGTGTGCACTGTGTTTGCTGACGCAACCCCCACTGGTTGGGGCATTGCC
ACCACCTGTCAGCTCCTTTCCGGGACTTTCGCTTTCCCCCTCCCTATTGCCACGGCGGAACTCATCGCCG
CCTGCCTTGCCCGCTGCTGGACAGGGGCTCGGCTGTTGGGCACTGACAATTCCGTGGTGTTGTCGGGGAA
ATCATCGTCCTTTCCTTGGCTGCTCGCCTGTGTTGCCACCTGGATTCTGCGCGGGACGTCCTTCTGCTAC
GTCCCTTCGGCCCTCAATCCAGCGGACCTTCCTTCCCGCGGCCTGCTGCCGGCTCTGCGGCCTCTTCCGC
GTCTTCGCCTTCGCCCTCAGACGAGTCGGATCTCCCTTTGGGCCGCCTCCCCGCGTCGACTTTAAGACCA
ATGACTTACAAGGCAGCTGTAGATCTTAGCCACTTTTTAAAAGAAAAGGGGGGACTGGAAGGGCTAATTC
ACTCCCAACGAAGACAAGATCTGCTTTTTGCTTGTACTGGGTCTCTCTGGTTAGACCAGATCTGAGCCTG
GGAGCTCTCTGGCTAACTAGGGAACCCACTGCTTAAGCCTCAATAAAGCTTGCCTTGAGTGCTTCAAGTA
GTGTGTGCCCGTCTGTTGTGTGACTCTGGTAACTAGAGATCCCTCAGACCCTTTTAGTCAGTGTGGAAAA
TCTCTAGCAGGGCCCGTTTAAACCCGCTGATCAGCCTCGACTGTGCCTTCTAGTTGCCAGCCATCTGTTG
TTTGCCCCTCCCCCGTGCCTTCCTTGACCCTGGAAGGTGCCACTCCCACTGTCCTTTCCTAATAAAATGA
GGAAATTGCATCGCATTGTCTGAGTAGGTGTCATTCTATTCTGGGGGGTGGGGTGGGGCAGGACAGCAAG
GGGGAGGATTGGGAAGACAATAGCAGGCATGCTGGGGATGCGGTGGGCTCTATGGCTTCTGAGGCGGAAA
GAACCAGCTGGGGCTCTAGGGGGTATCCCC
[124 nt withheld, positions 9411-9534]
C
[91 nt withheld, positions 9536-9626]
A
[49 nt withheld, positions 9628-9676]
CCTTTGACGTTGGAGTCCACGTTCTTT
[37 nt withheld, positions 9704-9740]
ACCCTATCTCGGTCTATTCTTTTGATTTATAAGGGATTTTGCCGATTTCGGCCTATTGGTTAAAAAATGA
GCTGATTTAACAAAAATTTAACGCGAATTAATTCTGTGGAATGTGTGTCAGTTAGGGTGTGGAAAGTCCC
CAGGCTCCCCAGCAGGCAGAAGTATGCAAAGCATGCATCTCAATTAGTCAGCAACCAGGTGTGGAAAGTC
CCCAGGCTCCCCAGCAGGCAGAAGTATGCAAAGCATGCATCTCAATTAGTCAGCAACCATAGTCCCGCCC
CTAACTCCGCCCATCCCGCCCCTAACTCCGCCCAGTTCCGCCCATTCTCCGCCCCATGGCTGACTAATTT
TTTTTATTTATGCAGAGGCCGAGGCCGCCTCTGCCTCTGAGCTATTCCAGAAGTAGTGAGGAGGCTTTTT
TGGAGGCCTAGGCTTTTGCAAAAAGCTCCCGGGAGCTTGTATATCCATTTTCGGATCTGATCAGCACGTG
TTGACAATTAATCATCGGCATAGTATATCGGCATAGTATAATACGACAAGGTGAGGAACTAAACCATGGC
CAAGTTGACCAGTGCCGTTCCGGTGCTCACCGCGCGCGACGTCGCCGGAGCGGTCGAGTTCTGGACCGAC
CGGCTCGGGTTCTCCCGGGACTTCGTGGAGGACGACTTCGCCGGTGTGGTCCGGGACGACGTGACCCTGT
TCATCAGCGCGGTCCAGGACCAGGTGGTGCCGGACAACACCCTGGCCTGGGTGTGGGTGCGCGGCCTGGA
CGAGCTGTACGCCGAGTGGTCGGAGGTCGTGTCCACGAACTTCCGGGACGCCTCCGGGCCGGCCATGACC
GAGATCGGCGAGCAGCCGTGGGGGCGGGAGTTCGCCCTGCGCGACCCGGCCGGCAACTGCGTGCACTTCG
TGGCCGAGGAGCAGGACTGACACGTGCTACGAGATTTCGATTCCACCGCCGCCTTCTATGAAAGGTTGGG
CTTCGGAATCGTTTTCCGGGACGCCGGCTGGATGATCCTCCAGCGCGGGGATCTCATGCTGGAGTTCTTC
GCCCACCCCAACTTGTTTATTGCAGCTTATAATGGTTACAAATAAAGCAATAGCATCACAAATTTCACAA
ATAAAGCATTTTTTTCACTGCATTCTAGTTGTGGTTTGTCCAAACTCATCAATGTATCTTATCATGTCTG
TATACCGTCGACCTCTAGCTAGAGCTTGGCGTAATCATGGTCATAGCTGTTTCCTGTGTGAAATTGTTAT
CCGCTCACAATTCCACACAACATACGAGCCGGAAGCATAAAGTGTAAAGCCTGGGGTGCCTAATGAGTGA
GCTAACTCACATTAATTGCGTTGCGCTCACTGCCCGCTTTCCAGTCGGGAAACCTGTCGTGCCAGCTGCA
TTAATGAATCGGCCAACGCGCGGGGAGAGGCGGTTTGCGTATTGGGCGCTCTTCCGCTTCCTCGCTCACT
GACTCGCTGCGCTCGGTCGTTCGGCTGCGGCGAGCGGTATCAGCTCACTCAAAGGCGGTAATACGGTTAT
CCACAGAATCAGGGGATAACGCAGGAAAGAACATGTGAGCAAAAGGCCAGCAAAAGGCCAGGAACCGTAA
AAAGGCCGCGTTGCTGGCGTTTTTCCATAGGCTCCGCCCCCCTGACGAGCATCACAAAAATCGACGCTCA
AGTCAGAGGTGGCGAAACCCGACAGGACTATAAAGATACCAGGCGTTTCCCCCTGGAAGCTCCCTCGTGC
GCTCTCCTGTTCCGACCCTGCCGCTTACCGGATACCTGTCCGCCTTTCTCCCTTCGGGAAGCGTGGCGCT
TTCTCATAGCTCACGCTGTAGGTATCTCAGTTCGGTGTAGGTCGTTCGCTCCAAGCTGGGCTGTGTGCAC
GAACCCCCCGTTCAGCCCGACCGCTGCGCCTTATCCGGTAACTATCGTCTTGAGTCCAACCCGGTAAGAC
ACGACTTATCGCCACTGGCAGCAGCCACTGGTAACAGGATTAGCAGAGCGAGGTATGTAGGCGGTGCTAC
AGAGTTCTTGAAGTGGTGGCCTAACTACGGCTACACTAGAAGAACAGTATTTGGTATCTGCGCTCTGCTG
AAGCCAGTTACCTTCGGAAAAAGAGTTGGTAGCTCTTGATCCGGCAAACAAACCACCGCTGGTAGCGGTG
GTTTTTTTGTTTGCAAGCAGCAGATTACGCGCAGAAAAAAAGGATCTCAAGAAGATCCTTTGATCTTTTC
TACGGGGTCTGACGCTCAGTGGAACGAAAACTCACGTTAAGGGATTTTGGTCATGAGATTATCAAAAAGG
ATCTTCACCTAGATCCTTTTAAATTAAAAATGAAGTTTTAAATCAATCTAAAGTATATATGAGTAAACTT
GGTCTGACAGTTACCAATGCTTAATCAGTGAGGCACCTATCTCAGCGATCTGTCTATTTCGTTCATCCAT
AGTTGCCTGACTCCCCGTCGTGTAGATAACTACGATACGGGAGGGCTTACCATCTGGCCCCAGTGCTGCA
ATGATACCGCGAGACCCACGCTCACCGGCTCCAGATTTATCAGCAATAAACCAGCCAGCCGGAAGGGCCG
AGCGCAGAAGTGGTCCTGCAACTTTATCCGCCTCCATCCAGTCTATTAATTGTTGCCGGGAAGCTAGAGT
AAGTAGTTCGCCAGTTAATAGTTTGCGCAACGTTGTTGCCATTGCTACAGGCATCGTGGTGTCACGCTCG
TCGTTTGGTATGGCTTCATTCAGCTCCGGTTCCCAACGATCAAGGCGAGTTACATGATCCCCCATGTTGT
GCAAAAAAGCGGTTAGCTCCTTCGGTCCTCCGATCGTTGTCAGAAGTAAGTTGGCCGCAGTGTTATCACT
CATGGTTATGGCAGCACTGCATAATTCTCTTACTGTCATGCCATCCGTAAGATGCTTTTCTGTGACTGGT
GAGTACTCAACCAAGTCATTCTGAGAATAGTGTATGCGGCGACCGAGTTGCTCTTGCCCGGCGTCAATAC
GGGATAATACCGCGCCACATAGCAGAACTTTAAAAGTGCTCATCATTGGAAAACGTTCTTCGGGGCGAAA
ACTCTCAAGGATCTTACCGCTGTTGAGATCCAGTTCGATGTAACCCACTCGTGCACCCAACTGATCTTCA
GCATCTTTTACTTTCACCAGCGTTTCTGGGTGAGCAAAAACAGGAAGGCAAAATGCCGCAAAAAAGGGAA
TAAGGGCGACACGGAAATGTTGAATACTCATACTCTTCCTTTTTCAATATTATTGAAGCATTTATCAGGG
TTATTGTCTCATGAGCGGATACATATTTGAATGTATTTAGAAAAATAAACAAATAGGGGTTCCGCGCACA
TTTCCCCGAAAAGTGCCACCTGAC
